>Addgene plasmid #23161 | pGEM-7Zf-deleted | depositor partial sequence | sequence record 10579 | Author sequence
GGGCGAATTGGGCCCGACGTCGCGAGTTCTCAAAAATGAACAAATGTCGACGATATCCCGTGGAGGGGCG
CGTGGTGGCGGCTGCAGCCGCCACCACGCGCCCCTCCACGGGATATCGGATCCTTCAACTTCCCTGAGCT
CGAAGACGCCAAAAACATAAAGAAAGGC
