>Addgene plasmid #23161 | pGEM-7Zf-deleted | addgene partial sequence | sequence record 29105 | 23161 with SP6
TCACGCGTGGGACTCTCCGGATCCAAGCTTATCGATTTCGAACCCGGGGTACCGAATTCCTCGAGCCTTT
CTTTATGTTTTTGGCGTCTTCGAGCTCAGGGAAGTTGAAGGATCCGATATCCCGTGGAGG
