>Addgene plasmid #23161 | pGEM-7Zf-deleted | addgene partial sequence | sequence record 29106 | 23161 with M13pUC-rev
GCCAGCTATTTAGGTGACACTATAGAATACTCAAGCTATGCATCCAACGCGTTGGGAGCTCTCCGGATCC
AAGCTTATCGATTTCGAACCCGGGGTACCGAATTCCTCGAGCCTTTCTTTATGTTTTTGGCGTCTTCGAG
CTCAGGGAAGTTGAAGGATCCGATATCCCGTGGAGG
